>Addgene plasmid #46621 | AB.pCCL.sin.cPPT.U6.miR-489-Decoy.hPGK.GFP.WPRE | depositor partial sequence | sequence record 65945 | miR-489 Decoy
CATCAACGCTGCCATATATCAGGTGTCATTCAAGTATTCTGGTCACAGAATACAACGCTGCCATATATCA
GGTGTCATTCAAG
