>Addgene plasmid #46621 | AB.pCCL.sin.cPPT.U6.miR-489-Decoy.hPGK.GFP.WPRE | depositor partial sequence | sequence record 65946 | empty backbone
AATGCTTCAATAATATTGAAAAAGGAAGAGTATGAGTATTCAACATTTCCGTGTCGCCCTTATTCCCTTT
TTTGCGGCATTTTGCCTTCCTGTTTTTGCTCACCCAGAAACGCTGGTGAAAGTAAAAGATGCTGAAGATC
AGTTGGGTGCACGAGTGGGTTACATCGAACTGGATCTCAACAGCGGTAAGATCCTTGAGAGTTTTCGCCC
CGAAGAACGTTTTCCAATGATGAGCACTTTTAAAGTTCTGCTATGTGGCGCGGTATTATCCCGTATTGAC
GCCGGGCAAGAGCAACTCGGTCGCCGCATACACTATTCTCAGAATGACTTGGTTGAGTACTCACCAGTCA
CAGAAAAGCATCTTACGGATGGCATGACAGTAAGAGAATTATGCAGTGCTGCCATAACCATGAGTGATAA
CACTGCGGCCAACTTACTTCTGACAACGATCGGAGGACCGAAGGAGCTAACCGCTTTTTTGCACAACATG
GGGGATCATGTAACTCGCCTTGATCGTTGGGAACCGGAGCTGAATGAAGCCATACCAAACGACGAGCGTG
ACACCACGATGCCTGTAGCAATGGCAACAACGTTGCGCAAACTATTAACTGGCGAACTACTTACTCTAGC
TTCCCGGCAACAATTAATAGACTGGATGGAGGCGGATAAAGTTGCAGGACCACTTCTGCGCTCGGCCCTT
CCGGCTGGCTGGTTTATTGCTGATAAATCTGGAGCCGGTGAGCGTGGGTCTCGCGGTATCATTGCAGCAC
TGGGGCCAGATGGTAAGCCCTCCCGTATCGTAGTTATCTACACGACGGGGAGTCAGGCAACTATGGATGA
ACGAAATAGACAGATCGCTGAGATAGGTGCCTCACTGATTAAGCATTGGTAACTGTCAGACCAAGTTTAC
TCATATATACTTTAGATTGATTTAAAACTTCATTTTTAATTTAAAAGGATCTAGGTGAAGATCCTTTTTG
ATAATCTCATGACCAAAATCCCTTAACGTGAGTTTTCGTTCCACTGAGCGTCAGACCCCGTAGAAAAGAT
CAAAGGATCTTCTTGAGATCCTTTTTTTCTGCGCGTAATCTGCTGCTTGCAAACAAAAAAACCACCGCTA
CCAGCGGTGGTTTGTTTGCCGGATCAAGAGCTACCAACTCTTTTTCCGAAGGTAACTGGCTTCAGCAGAG
CGCAGATACCAAATACTGTCCTTCTAGTGTAGCCGTAGTTAGGCCACCACTTCAAGAACTCTGTAGCACC
GCCTACATACCTCGCTCTGCTAATCCTGTTACCAGTGGCTGCTGCCAGTGGCGATAAGTCGTGTCTTACC
GGGTTGGACTCAAGACGATAGTTACCGGATAAGGCGCAGCGGTCGGGCTGAACGGGGGGTTCGTGCACAC
AGCCCAGCTTGGAGCGAACGACCTACACCGAACTGAGATACCTACAGCGTGAGCTATGAGAAAGCGCCAC
GCTTCCCGAAGGGAGAAAGGCGGACAGGTATCCGGTAAGCGGCAGGGTCGGAACAGGAGAGCGCACGAGG
GAGCTTCCAGGGGGAAACGCCTGGTATCTTTATAGTCCTGTCGGGTTTCGCCACCTCTGACTTGAGCGTC
GATTTTTGTGATGCTCGTCAGGGGGGCGGAGCCTATGGAAAAACGCCAGCAACGCGGCCTTTTTACGGTT
CCTGGCCTTTTGCTGGCCTTTTGCTCACATGTTCTTTCCTGCGTTATCCCCTGATTCTGTGGATAACCGT
ATTACCGCCTTTGAGTGAGCTGATACCGCTCGCCGCAGCCGAACGACCGAGCGCAGCGAGTCAGTGAGCG
AGGAAGCGGAAGAGCGCCCAATACGCAAACCGCCTCTCCCCGCGCGTTGGCCGATTCATTAATGCAGCTG
GCACGACAGGTTTCCCGACTGGAAAGCGGGCAGTGAGCGCAACGCAATTAATGTGAGTTAGCTCACTCAT
TAGGCACCCCAGGCTTTACACTTTATGCTTCCGGCTCGTATGTTGTGTGGAATTGTGAGCGGATAACAAT
TTCACACAGGAAACAGCTATGACCATGATTACGCCAAGCGCGCAATTAACCCTCACTAAAGGGAACAAAA
GCTGGAGCTGCAAGCTTGGCCATTGCATACGTTGTATCCATATCATAATATGTACATTTATATTGGCTCA
TGTCCAACATTACCGCCATGTTGACATTGATTATTGACTAGTTATTAATAGTAATCAATTACGGGGTCAT
TAGTTCATAGCCCATATATGGAGTTCCGCGTTACATAACTTACGGTAAATGGCCCGCCTGGCTGACCGCC
CAACGACCCCCGCCCATTGACGTCAATAATGACGTATGTTCCCATAGTAACGCCAATAGGGACTTTCCAT
TGACGTCAATGGGTGGAGTATTTACGGTAAACTGCCCACTTGGCAGTACATCAAGTGTATCATATGCCAA
GTACGCCCCCTATTGACGTCAATGACGGTAAATGGCCCGCCTGGCATTATGCCCAGTACATGACCTTATG
GGACTTTCCTACTTGGCAGTACATCTACGTATTAGTCATCGCTATTACCATGGTGATGCGGTTTTGGCAG
TACATCAATGGGCGTGGATAGCGGTTTGACTCACGGGGATTTCCAAGTCTCCACCCCATTGACGTCAATG
GGAGTTTGTTTTGGCACCAAAATCAACGGGACTTTCCAAAATGTCGTAACAACTCCGCCCCATTGACGCA
AATGGGCGGTAGGCGTGTACGGTGGGAGGTCTATATAAGCAGAGCTCGTTTAGTGAACCGGGGTCTCTCT
GGTTAGACCAGATCTGAGCCTGGGAGCTCTCTGGCTAACTAGGGAACCCACTGCTTAAGCCTCAATAAAG
CTTGCCTTGAGTGCTTCAAGTAGTGTGTGCCCGTCTGTTGTGTGACTCTGGTAACTAGAGATCCCTCAGA
CCCTTTTAGTCAGTGTGGAAAATCTCTAGCAGTGGCGCCCGAACAGGGACCTGAAAGCGAAAGGGAAACC
AGAGCTCTCTCGACGCAGGACTCGGCTTGCTGAAGCGCGCACGGCAAGAGGCGAGGGGCGGCGACTGGTG
AGTACGCCAAAAATTTTGACTAGCGGAGGCTAGAAGGAGAGAGATGGGTGCGAGAGCGTCAGTATTAAGC
GGGGGAGAATTAGATCGCGATGGGAAAAAATTCGGTTAAGGCCAGGGGGAAAGAAAAAATATAAATTAAA
ACATATAGTATGGGCAAGCAGGGAGCTAGAACGATTCGCAGTTAATCCTGGCCTGTTAGAAACATCAGAA
GGCTGTAGACAAATACTGGGACAGCTACAACCATCCCTTCAGACAGGATCAGAAGAACTTAGATCATTAT
ATAATACAGTAGCAACCCTCTATTGTGTGCATCAAAGGATAGAGATAAAAGACACCAAGGAAGCTTTAGA
CAAGATAGAGGAAGAGCAAAACAAAAGTAAGACCACCGCACAGCAAGCGGCCGCTGATCTTCAGACCTGG
AGGAGGAGATATGAGGGACAATTGGAGAAGTGAATTATATAAATATAAAGTAGTAAAAATTGAACCATTA
GGAGTAGCACCCACCAAGGCAAAGAGAAGAGTGGTGCAGAGAGAAAAAAGAGCAGTGGGAATAGGAGCTT
TGTTCCTTGGGTTCTTGGGAGCAGCAGGAAGCACTATGGGCGCAGCCTCAATGACGCTGACGGTACAGGC
CAGACAATTATTGTCTGGTATAGTGCAGCAGCAGAACAATTTGCTGAGGGCTATTGAGGCGCAACAGCAT
CTGTTGCAACTCACAGTCTGGGGCATCAAGCAGCTCCAGGCAAGAATCCTGGCTGTGGAAAGATACCTAA
AGGATCAACAGCTCCTGGGGATTTGGGGTTGCTCTGGAAAACTCATTTGCACCACTGCTGTGCCTTGGAA
TGCTAGTTGGAGTAATAAATCTCTGGAACAGATTTGGAATCACACGACCTGGATGGAGTGGGACAGAGAA
ATTAACAATTACACAAGCTTAATACACTCCTTAATTGAAGAATCGCAAAACCAGCAAGAAAAGAATGAAC
AAGAATTATTGGAATTAGATAAATGGGCAAGTTTGTGGAATTGGTTTAACATAACAAATTGGCTGTGGTA
TATAAAATTATTCATAATGATAGTAGGAGGCTTGGTAGGTTTAAGAATAGTTTTTGCTGTACTTTCTATA
GTGAATAGAGTTAGGCAGGGATATTCACCATTATCGTTTCAGACCCACCTCCCAACCCCGAGGGGACCCG
ACAGGCCCGAAGGAATAGAAGAAGAAGGTGGAGAGAGAGACAGAGACAGATCCATTCGATTAGTGAACGG
ATCTCGACGGTATCGGTTAACTTTTAAAAGAAAAGGGGGGATTGGGGGGTACAGTGCAGGGGAAAGAATA
GTAGACATAATAGCAACAGACATACAAACTAAAGAATTACAAAAACAAATTACAAAAATTCAAAATTTTA
TCGATCACGAGACTAGCCTCGAGAAGCTTGATATCGAATTCAAAAAAGACGGCGCTAGGATCATCGAGAC
GGTACCGTCTCCGATGATCCTAGCGCCGTCAAACAAGGCTTTTCTCCAAGGGATATTTATAGTCTCAAAA
CACACAATTACTTTACAGTTAGGGTGAGTTTCCTTTTGTGCTGTTTTTTAAAATAATAATTTAGTATTTG
TATCTCTTATAGAAATCCAAGCCTATCATGTAAAATGTAGCTAGTATTAAAAAGAACAGATTATCTGTCT
TTTATCGCACATTAAGCCTCTATAGTTACTAGGAAATATTATATGCAAATTAACCGGGGCAGGGGAGTAG
CCGAGCTTCTCCCACAAGTCTGTGCGAGGGGGCCGGCGCGGGCCTAGAGATGGCGGCGTCGGATGGATCC
ACTAGTTCTAGAGCGGCCATCGAATTCCCACGGGGTTGGGGTTGCGCCTTTTCCAAGGCAGCCCTGGGTT
TGCGCAGGGACGCGGCTGCTCTGGGCGTGGTTCCGGGAAACGCAGCGGCGCCGACCCTGGGTCTCGCACA
TTCTTCACGTCCGTTCGCAGCGTCACCCGGATCTTCGCCGCTACCCTTGTGGGCCCCCCGGCGACGCTTC
CTGCTCCGCCCCTAAGTCGGGAAGGTTCCTTGCGGTTCGCGGCGTGCCGGACGTGACAAACGGAAGCCGC
ACGACTCACTAGTACCCTCGCAGACGGACAGCGCCAGGGAGCAATGGCAGCGCGCCGACCGCGATGGGCT
GTGGCCAATAGCGGCTGCTCAGCGGGGCGCGCCGAGAGCAGCGGCCGGGAAGGGGCGGTGCGGGAGGCGG
GGTGTGGGGCGGTAGTGTGGGCCCTGTTCCTGCCCGCGCGGTGTTCCGCATTCTGCAAGCCTCCGGAGCG
CACGTCGGCAGTCGGCTCCCTCGTTGACCGAATCACCGACCTCTCTCCCCAGGGGGATCCACCGGTCGCC
ACCATGGTGAGCAAGGGCGAGGAGCTGTTCACCGGGGTGGTGCCCATCCTGGTCGAGCTGGACGGCGACG
TAAACGGCCACAAGTTCAGCGTGTCCGGCGAGGGCGAGGGCGATGCCACCTACGGCAAGCTGACCCTGAA
GTTCATCTGCACCACCGGCAAGCTGCCCGTGCCCTGGCCCACCCTCGTGACCACCCTGACCTACGGCGTG
CAGTGCTTCAGCCGCTACCCCGACCACATGAAGCAGCACGACTTCTTCAAGTCCGCCATGCCCGAAGGCT
ACGTCCAGGAGCGCACCATCTTCTTCAAGGACGACGGCAACTACAAGACCCGCGCCGAGGTGAAGTTCGA
GGGCGACACCCTGGTGAACCGCATCGAGCTGAAGGGCATCGACTTCAAGGAGGACGGCAACATCCTGGGG
CACAAGCTGGAGTACAACTACAACAGCCACAACGTCTATATCATGGCCGACAAGCAGAAGAACGGCATCA
AGGTGAACTTCAAGATCCGCCACAACATCGAGGACGGCAGCGTGCAGCTCGCCGACCACTACCAGCAGAA
CACCCCCATCGGCGACGGCCCCGTGCTGCTGCCCGACAACCACTACCTGAGCACCCAGTCCGCCCTGAGC
AAAGACCCCAACGAGAAGCGCGATCACATGGTCCTGCTGGAGTTCGTGACCGCCGCCGGGATCACTCTCG
GCATGGACGAGCTGTACAAGTAAAGCGGCCGCGTCGACAATCAACCTCTGGATTACAAAATTTGTGAAAG
ATTGACTGGTATTCTTAACTATGTTGCTCCTTTTACGCTATGTGGATACGCTGCTTTAATGCCTTTGTAT
CATGCTATTGCTTCCCGTATGGCTTTCATTTTCTCCTCCTTGTATAAATCCTGGTTGCTGTCTCTTTATG
AGGAGTTGTGGCCCGTTGTCAGGCAACGTGGCGTGGTGTGCACTGTGTTTGCTGACGCAACCCCCACTGG
TTGGGGCATTGCCACCACCTGTCAGCTCCTTTCCGGGACTTTCGCTTTCCCCCTCCCTATTGCCACGGCG
GAACTCATCGCCGCCTGCCTTGCCCGCTGCTGGACAGGGGCTCGGCTGTTGGGCACTGACAATTCCGTGG
TGTTGTCGGGGAAGCTGACGTCCTTTCCATGGCTGCTCGCCTGTGTTGCCACCTGGATTCTGCGCGGGAC
GTCCTTCTGCTACGTCCCTTCGGCCCTCAATCCAGCGGACCTTCCTTCCCGCGGCCTGCTGCCGGCTCTG
CGGCCTCTTCCGCGTCTTCGCCTTCGCCCTCAGACGAGTCGGATCTCCCTTTGGGCCGCCTCCCCGCCTG
GAATTCGAGCTCGGTACCTTTAAGACCAATGACTTACAAGGCAGCTGTAGATCTTAGCCACTTTTTAAAA
GAAAAGGGGGGACTGGAAGGGCTAATTCACTCCCAACGAAGACAAGATCTGCTTTTTGCTTGTACTGGGT
CTCTCTGGTTAGACCAGATCTGAGCCTGGGAGCTCTCTGGCTAACTAGGGAACCCACTGCTTAAGCCTCA
ATAAAGCTTGCCTTGAGTGCTTCAAGTAGTGTGTGCCCGTCTGTTGTGTGACTCTGGTAACTAGAGATCC
CTCAGACCCTTTTAGTCAGTGTGGAAAATCTCTAGCAGTAGTAGTTCATGTCATCTTATTATTCAGTATT
TATAACTTGCAAAGAAATGAATATCAGAGAGTGAGAGGAACTTGTTTATTGCAGCTTATAATGGTTACAA
ATAAAGCAATAGCATCACAAATTTCACAAATAAAGCATTTTTTTCACTGCATTCTAGTTGTGGTTTGTCC
AAACTCATCAATGTATCTTATCATGTCTGGCTCTAGCTATCCCGCCCCTAACTCCGCCCAGTTCCGCCCA
TTCTCCGCCCCATGGCTGACTAATTTTTTTTATTTATGCAGAGGCCGAGGCCGCCTCGGCCTCTGAGCTA
TTCCAGAAGTAGTGAGGAGGCTTTTTTGGAGGCCTAGGCTTTTGCGTCGAGACGTACCCAATTCGCCCTA
TAGTGAGTCGTATTACGCGCGCTCACTGGCCGTCGTTTTACAACGTCGTGACTGGGAAAACCCTGGCGTT
ACCCAACTTAATCGCCTTGCAGCACATCCCCCTTTCGCCAGCTGGCGTAATAGCGAAGAGGCCCGCACCG
ATCGCCCTTCCCAACAGTTGCGCAGCCTGAATGGCGAATGGCGCG
[124 nt withheld, positions 7676-7799]
C
[91 nt withheld, positions 7801-7891]
A
[49 nt withheld, positions 7893-7941]
CCTTTGACGTTGGAGTCCACGTTCTTT
[37 nt withheld, positions 7969-8005]
ACCCTATCTCGGTCTATTCTTTTGATTTATAAGGGATTTTGCCGATTTCGGCCTATTGGTTAAAAAATGA
GCTGATTTAACAAAAATTTAACGCGAATTTTAACAAAATATTAACGTTTACAATTTCC
