>Addgene plasmid #46621 | AB.pCCL.sin.cPPT.U6.miR-489-Decoy.hPGK.GFP.WPRE | addgene partial sequence | sequence record 67137 | pBluescript-SK 5'-tctagaactagtggatc-3'
CCGCGCCGGCCCCCTCGCACAGACTTGTGGGAGAAGCTCGGCTACTCCCCTGCCCCGGTTAATTTGCATA
TAATATTTCCTAGTAACTATAGAGGCTTAATGTGCGATAAAAGACAGATAATCTGTTCTTTTTAATACTA
GCTACATTTTACATGATAGGCTTGGATTTCTATAAGAGATACAAATACTAAATTATTATTTTAAAAAACA
GCACAAAAGGAAACTCACCCTAACTGTAAAGTAATTGTGTGTTTTGAGACTATAAATATCCCTTGGAGAA
AAGCCTTGTTTGACGGCGCTAGGATCATCAACGCTGCCATATATCAGGTGTCATTCAAGTATTCTGGTCA
CAGAATACAACGCTGCCATATATCAGGTGTCATTCAAGATGATCCTAGCGCCGTCTTTTTTGAATTCGAT
ATCAAGCTTCTCGAGGCTAGTCTCGTGATCGATAAAATTTTGAATTTTTGTAATTTGTTTTTGTAATTCT
TTAGTTTGTATGTCTGTTGCTATTATGTCTACTATTCTTTCCCCTGCACTGTACCCCCCAATCCCCCCTT
TTCTTTTAAAAGTTAACCGATACCGTCGAGATCCGTTCACTAATCGAATGGATCTGTCTCTGTCTCTCTC
TCCACCTTCTTCTTCTATTCCTTCGGGCCTGTCGGGTCCCCTCGGGGTTGGGAGGTGGGTCTGAAAC
