[The description below was written by a language model from this plasmid's Addgene catalogue record.]
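Description:
AB.pCCL.sin.cPPT.U6.miR-489-Decoy.hPGK.GFP.WPRE is a lentiviral transfer plasmid built on the pCCL self-inactivating (sin) backbone, designed to deliver a microRNA decoy into mammalian cells. It is maintained in bacteria as a high-copy plasmid under ampicillin selection. The record lists a recombination-deficient host strain, as is usual for vectors carrying repeated LTR sequences. The backbone without insert is recorded as 8233 bp. No feature table is provided, so the details below come from the catalogue fields and the construct name.

The payload consists of two expression units. A human U6 promoter, a Pol III promoter suited to short non-coding transcripts, drives an 83 bp miR-489 decoy of mouse origin. This insert was cloned between BsmBI sites that were destroyed in the process. Such a decoy transcript presents target sites for the microRNA, sequestering miR-489 and thereby relieving repression of its natural targets. The exact site architecture is not stated in the record. Downstream, the human PGK promoter drives eGFP, which is the only marker for transduced cells and allows them to be identified or sorted by fluorescence rather than by drug selection. The central polypurine tract (cPPT) improves nuclear import of the viral genome and so transduction efficiency. The WPRE enhances expression of the GFP transcript. The sin design inactivates LTR promoter activity after integration.

The plasmid belongs to a collection of microRNA sensor and decoy vectors developed for high-throughput assessment of microRNA activity and function. It is typically used for stable loss-of-function studies of miR-489.
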