Addgene plasmid #46621: AB.pCCL.sin.cPPT.U6.miR-489-Decoy.hPGK.GFP.WPRE
Depositing lab: Brian Brown. Depositing organization: Icahn School of Medicine at Mount Sinai. Publication: High-throughput assessment of microRNA activity and function using microRNA sensor and decoy libraries. Mullokandov G, Baccarini A, Ruzo A, Jayaprakash AD, Tung N, Israelow B, Evans MJ, Sachidanandam R, Brown BD. Nat Methods. 2012 Jul 1;9(8):840-6. doi: 10.1038/nmeth.2078. PubMed 22751203.
Backbone
  Vector backbone: AB.pCCLsin.PPT.U6.hPGK.GFP.wpre
  Backbone size w/o insert (bp): 8233
  Vector type: Lentiviral
  Selectable markers: eGFP
Growth in bacteria
  Bacterial resistance: Ampicillin, 100 μg/mL
  Growth temperature: 37°C
  Growth strain: Stbl3
  Copy number: High Copy
Gene/Insert
  Gene/Insert name: miR-489 Decoy (alt name: 8188)
  Species: M. musculus (mouse)
  Insert size (bp): 83
  Promoter: hU6
  Cloning method: Restriction Enzyme; 5′ cloning site BsmBI (destroyed during cloning); 3′ cloning site BsmBI (destroyed during cloning)
  Sequencing primers: 5′ CATAATAGCAACAGACATAC; 3′ pBluescriptSK_primer
Terms and licenses: Academic/Nonprofit Terms; Industry Terms: Not Available to Industry
Depositor comments: Depositor Website: http://www.mountsinai.org/profiles/brian-d-brown/ Please cite Mullokandov, Baccarini, Ruzo et al. Nature Methods 2013.
How to cite: AB.pCCL.sin.cPPT.U6.miR-489-Decoy.hPGK.GFP.WPRE was a gift from Brian Brown (Addgene plasmid # 46621 ; http://n2t.net/addgene:46621 ; RRID:Addgene_46621)
